Addgene plasmid #214344: pET28a_Pro-IL-36β
Purpose: Protein overexpression in bacteria
Depositing lab: Jonathan Kagan. Depositing organization: Boston Children's Hospital. Publication: Structural insights into cytokine cleavage by inflammatory caspase-4. Devant P, Dong Y, Mintseris J, Ma W, Gygi SP, Wu H, Kagan JC. Nature. 2023 Dec;624(7991):451-459. doi: 10.1038/s41586-023-06751-9. Epub 2023 Nov 22. PubMed 37993712.
Backbone
  Vector backbone: pET28a
  Backbone size w/o insert (bp): 5400
  Vector type: Bacterial Expression
Growth in bacteria
  Bacterial resistance: Kanamycin, 50 μg/mL
  Growth temperature: 37°C
  Growth strain: DH5alpha
  Copy number: High Copy
Gene/Insert
  Gene/Insert name: IL36B (alt names: Pro-IL-36β; Pro-Interleukin-36 beta)
  Species: H. sapiens (human)
  Entrez Gene: IL36B (a.k.a. FIL1, FIL1-(ETA), FIL1H, FILI-(ETA), IL-1F8, IL-1H2, IL1-ETA, IL1F8, IL1H2)
  Promoter: T7
  Tag / fusion protein: His-TEV (N terminal on insert); Myc (C terminal on insert)
  Cloning method: Restriction Enzyme; 5′ cloning site BamHI (not destroyed); 3′ cloning site EcoRI (not destroyed)
  Sequencing primers: 5′ T7-fwd; 3′ T7-term
Terms and licenses: Academic/Nonprofit Terms; Industry Terms: Not Available to Industry
How to cite: pET28a_Pro-IL-36β was a gift from Jonathan Kagan (Addgene plasmid # 214344 ; http://n2t.net/addgene:214344 ; RRID:Addgene_214344)
