[The description below was written by a language model from this plasmid's Addgene catalogue record and pLannotate feature annotations shown in this document.]
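Description:
pET28a_Pro-IL-36β is a bacterial expression plasmid built on the pET28a backbone for overproducing the human cytokine precursor pro-interleukin-36β (IL36B, also known as IL1F8) in E. coli. It is maintained through a ColE1/pBR322-type origin accompanied by the rop gene and the bom mobility region, and is selected with kanamycin via the aminoglycoside phosphotransferase gene (KanR). An f1 phage origin is also present. The catalogue lists the plasmid as high copy, although rop normally moderates the copy number of this type of origin. Short annotated tetracycline-resistance and AmpR promoter fragments appear to be non-functional backbone remnants.

The expression cassette follows the standard pET arrangement: a T7 promoter immediately followed by a lac operator, the strong ribosome binding site from T7 gene 10, the coding region, and a T7 terminator. The plasmid-borne lacI gene supplies repressor, so transcription is kept low until induced with IPTG in a host that provides T7 RNA polymerase. IL36B was cloned between BamHI and EcoRI sites, both retained. Upstream of the insert lie an N-terminal His tag, the vector's thrombin site and a TEV protease recognition site, allowing metal-affinity purification followed by proteolytic removal of the tag. The catalogue also records a C-terminal Myc epitope, which the automated feature table does not annotate. The table does flag a His-tag fragment downstream of the insert, presumably the vector's optional C-terminal His sequence, but the record does not say whether it is translated. The stated purpose is protein overexpression in bacteria. The associated publication concerns cytokine cleavage by inflammatory caspase-4, which suggests the purified pro-form was used in biochemical studies of that kind.
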