Features (pLannotate 1.2.2; 22 found; start..end, strand, type, name):
     26..73      -  terminator     T7 terminator: transcription terminator for bacteriophage T7 RNA polymerase
     81..130     -  CDS            SET1 (fragment): solubility-enhancement tag derived from T7 phage gene 10B
    140..157     -  CDS            9xHis (fragment): 9xHis affinity tag
    231..722     -  CDS            IL36B: IL36B_HUMAN - Also known as IL1F8, IL1H2. Experimental evidence at protein level: Swiss-Prot protein existence level 1. Cytokine that binds to and signals through the IL1RL2/IL-36R receptor which in turn activates NF-kappa-B and MAPK signaling pathways in target cells linked to a pro-inflammatory response. Part of the IL- 36 signaling system that is thought to be present in epithelial barriers and to take part in local inflammatory response; similar to the IL-1 system with which it shares the coreceptor IL1RAP. Stimulates production of interleukin-6 and interleukin-8 in synovial fibrobasts, ar
    729..749     -  CDS            TEV site: tobacco etch virus (TEV) protease recognition and cleavage site
    756..773     -  CDS            thrombin site: thrombin recognition and cleavage site
    784..800     -  CDS            capTEV™ (fragment): composite tag for in vivo biotinylation, TEV protease cleavage, and 6xHis tagging
    819..841     -  RBS            RBS: efficient ribosome binding site from bacteriophage T7 gene 10 (Olins and Rangwala, 1989)
    856..880     -  protein_bind   lac operator: The lac repressor binds to the lac operator to inhibit transcription in E. coli. This inhibition can be relieved by adding lactose or isopropyl-β-D-thiogalactopyranoside (IPTG). lac repressor encoded by lacI
    881..899     -  promoter       T7 promoter: promoter for bacteriophage T7 RNA polymerase
    921..1200    +  CDS            TcR (fragment): tetracycline efflux protein; tet; confers resistance to tetracycline
   1208..1285    +  promoter       lacI promoter: lacI
   1286..2368    +  CDS            lacI: lac repressor; lacI; The lac repressor binds to the lac operator to inhibit transcription in E. coli. This inhibition can be relieved by adding lactose or isopropyl-β-D-thiogalactopyranoside (IPTG).
   2381..2402    +  protein_bind   CAP binding site: CAP binding activates transcription in the presence of cAMP. E. coli catabolite activator protein
   2417..2708    +  CDS            TcR (fragment): tetracycline efflux protein; tet; confers resistance to tetracycline
   2780..3160    -  CDS            YPB1_ECOLX: Protein predicted: Swiss-Prot protein existence level 4. From Escherichia coli.
   3177..3368    +  CDS            rop: Rop protein, which maintains plasmids at low copy number; rop
   3470..3609    +  misc_feature   bom: basis of mobility region from pBR322
   3795..4383    -  rep_origin     ori: high-copy-number ColE1/pMB1/pBR322/pUC origin of replication
   4505..5320    +  CDS            KanR: aminoglycoside phosphotransferase; aph(3')-Ia; confers resistance to kanamycin in bacteria or G418 (Geneticin®) in eukaryotes
   5329..5386    -  promoter       AmpR promoter (fragment): bla
   5439..5867    -  rep_origin     f1 ori (sequence partly withheld): f1 bacteriophage origin of replication; arrow indicates direction of (+) strand synthesis
>Addgene plasmid #214344 | pET28a_Pro-IL-36β | addgene full sequence | sequence record 423132 | Addgene NGS Result
ATCCGGATATAGTTCCTCCTTTCAGCAAAAAACCCCTCAAGACCCGTTTAGAGGCCCCAAGGGGTTATGC
TAGTTATTGCTCAGCGGTGGCAGCAGCCAACTCAGCTTCCTTTCGGGCTTTGTTAGCAGCCGGATCTCAG
TGGTGGTGGTGGTGGTGCTCGAGTGCGGCCGCAAGCTTGTCGACGGAGCTCGAATTCCTACAGATCCTCT
TCTGAGATGAGTTTTTGTTCCATCCTTCCTGGCATTCCTATGTTGGTCCGCATGGATGAGAAATCTTTGT
CCTTCTTCCTGAGATGGTGATGTTGAAAGGAACTCTTCCACTTCTTTCTACCCACTCCTATTCCCCATTG
GTCAAGGGTTCCCATGAAGCAGCTCTCTCTCACATCCAGGTTTATGCATGTGTGAATACCAACTAGTTTC
CAGCAAGTGTCCTTCCCTATGTTATCTTGGGAGCCCTGAAGCTTAAGCTGCAAAGTAGGCTTGCCCTGAA
TTTCTGCACAGAAGAGACAGAGATCTTTTCCCTTGATTCCCAGGTAAACCATATTACCCTTTTCCTTGTC
ACTGAACTCTGTGTCTCTACAGGCTATTAAATGAAGAGTGACAGGCTTAATGCTGCGGCTAAGAGGAGCT
GCTATTAAAGAATTTCCACTCAGGACCCACACCATCTGTCGAGAATCACGAATAGCATAGGATTTGGGTG
CTGCCTCCCGTTGTGGGTTCATGGATCCGCCCTGAAAATACAGGTTTTCCATATGGCTGCCGCGCGGCAC
CAGGCCGCTGCTGTGATGATGATGATGATGGCTGCTGCCCATGGTATATCTCCTTCTTAAAGTTAAACAA
AATTATTTCTAGAGGGGAATTGTTATCCGCTCACAATTCCCCTATAGTGAGTCGTATTAATTTCGCGGGA
TCGAGATCTCGATCCTCTACGCCGGACGCATCGTGGCCGGCATCACCGGCGCCACAGGTGCGGTTGCTGG
CGCCTATATCGCCGACATCACCGATGGGGAAGATCGGGCTCGCCACTTCGGGCTCATGAGCGCTTGTTTC
GGCGTGGGTATGGTGGCAGGCCCCGTGGCCGGGGGACTGTTGGGCGCCATCTCCTTGCATGCACCATTCC
TTGCGGCGGCGGTGCTCAACGGCCTCAACCTACTACTGGGCTGCTTCCTAATGCAGGAGTCGCATAAGGG
AGAGCGTCGAGATCCCGGACACCATCGAATGGCGCAAAACCTTTCGCGGTATGGCATGATAGCGCCCGGA
AGAGAGTCAATTCAGGGTGGTGAATGTGAAACCAGTAACGTTATACGATGTCGCAGAGTATGCCGGTGTC
TCTTATCAGACCGTTTCCCGCGTGGTGAACCAGGCCAGCCACGTTTCTGCGAAAACGCGGGAAAAAGTGG
AAGCGGCGATGGCGGAGCTGAATTACATTCCCAACCGCGTGGCACAACAACTGGCGGGCAAACAGTCGTT
GCTGATTGGCGTTGCCACCTCCAGTCTGGCCCTGCACGCGCCGTCGCAAATTGTCGCGGCGATTAAATCT
CGCGCCGATCAACTGGGTGCCAGCGTGGTGGTGTCGATGGTAGAACGAAGCGGCGTCGAAGCCTGTAAAG
CGGCGGTGCACAATCTTCTCGCGCAACGCGTCAGTGGGCTGATCATTAACTATCCGCTGGATGACCAGGA
TGCCATTGCTGTGGAAGCTGCCTGCACTAATGTTCCGGCGTTATTTCTTGATGTCTCTGACCAGACACCC
ATCAACAGTATTATTTTCTCCCATGAAGACGGTACGCGACTGGGCGTGGAGCATCTGGTCGCATTGGGTC
ACCAGCAAATCGCGCTGTTAGCGGGCCCATTAAGTTCTGTCTCGGCGCGTCTGCGTCTGGCTGGCTGGCA
TAAATATCTCACTCGCAATCAAATTCAGCCGATAGCGGAACGGGAAGGCGACTGGAGTGCCATGTCCGGT
TTTCAACAAACCATGCAAATGCTGAATGAGGGCATCGTTCCCACTGCGATGCTGGTTGCCAACGATCAGA
TGGCGCTGGGCGCAATGCGCGCCATTACCGAGTCCGGGCTGCGCGTTGGTGCGGATATCTCGGTAGTGGG
ATACGACGATACCGAAGACAGCTCATGTTATATCCCGCCGTTAACCACCATCAAACAGGATTTTCGCCTG
CTGGGGCAAACCAGCGTGGACCGCTTGCTGCAACTCTCTCAGGGCCAGGCGGTGAAGGGCAATCAGCTGT
TGCCCGTCTCACTGGTGAAAAGAAAAACCACCCTGGCGCCCAATACGCAAACCGCCTCTCCCCGCGCGTT
GGCCGATTCATTAATGCAGCTGGCACGACAGGTTTCCCGACTGGAAAGCGGGCAGTGAGCGCAACGCAAT
TAATGTAAGTTAGCTCACTCATTAGGCACCGGGATCTCGACCGATGCCCTTGAGAGCCTTCAACCCAGTC
AGCTCCTTCCGGTGGGCGCGGGGCATGACTATCGTCGCCGCACTTATGACTGTCTTCTTTATCATGCAAC
TCGTAGGACAGGTGCCGGCAGCGCTCTGGGTCATTTTCGGCGAGGACCGCTTTCGCTGGAGCGCGACGAT
GATCGGCCTGTCGCTTGCGGTATTCGGAATCTTGCACGCCCTCGCTCAAGCCTTCGTCACTGGTCCCGCC
ACCAAACGTTTCGGCGAGAAGCAGGCCATTATCGCCGGCATGGCGGCCCCACGGGTGCGCATGATCGTGC
TCCTGTCGTTGAGGACCCGGCTAGGCTGGCGGGGTTGCCTTACTGGTTAGCAGAATGAATCACCGATACG
CGAGCGAACGTGAAGCGACTGCTGCTGCAAAACGTCTGCGACCTGAGCAACAACATGAATGGTCTTCGGT
TTCCGTGTTTCGTAAAGTCTGGAAACGCGGAAGTCAGCGCCCTGCACCATTATGTTCCGGATCTGCATCG
CAGGATGCTGCTGGCTACCCTGTGGAACACCTACATCTGTATTAACGAAGCGCTGGCATTGACCCTGAGT
GATTTTTCTCTGGTCCCGCCGCATCCATACCGCCAGTTGTTTACCCTCACAACGTTCCAGTAACCGGGCA
TGTTCATCATCAGTAACCCGTATCGTGAGCATCCTCTCTCGTTTCATCGGTATCATTACCCCCATGAACA
GAAATCCCCCTTACACGGAGGCATCAGTGACCAAACAGGAAAAAACCGCCCTTAACATGGCCCGCTTTAT
CAGAAGCCAGACATTAACGCTTCTGGAGAAACTCAACGAGCTGGACGCGGATGAACAGGCAGACATCTGT
GAATCGCTTCACGACCACGCTGATGAGCTTTACCGCAGCTGCCTCGCGCGTTTCGGTGATGACGGTGAAA
ACCTCTGACACATGCAGCTCCCGGAGACGGTCACAGCTTGTCTGTAAGCGGATGCCGGGAGCAGACAAGC
CCGTCAGGGCGCGTCAGCGGGTGTTGGCGGGTGTCGGGGCGCAGCCATGACCCAGTCACGTAGCGATAGC
GGAGTGTATACTGGCTTAACTATGCGGCATCAGAGCAGATTGTACTGAGAGTGCACCATTGCGGTGTGAA
ATACCGCACAGATGCGTAAGGAGAAAATACCGCATCAGGCGCTCTTCCGCTTCCTCGCTCACTGACTCGC
TGCGCTCGGTCGTTCGGCTGCGGCGAGCGGTATCAGCTCACTCAAAGGCGGTAATACGGTTATCCACAGA
ATCAGGGGATAACGCAGGAAAGAACATGTGAGCAAAAGGCCAGCAAAAGGCCAGGAACCGTAAAAAGGCC
GCGTTGCTGGCGTTTTTCCATAGGCTCCGCCCCCCTGACGAGCATCACAAAAATCGACGCTCAAGTCAGA
GGTGGCGAAACCCGACAGGACTATAAAGATACCAGGCGTTTCCCCCTGGAAGCTCCCTCGTGCGCTCTCC
TGTTCCGACCCTGCCGCTTACCGGATACCTGTCCGCCTTTCTCCCTTCGGGAAGCGTGGCGCTTTCTCAT
AGCTCACGCTGTAGGTATCTCAGTTCGGTGTAGGTCGTTCGCTCCAAGCTGGGCTGTGTGCACGAACCCC
CCGTTCAGCCCGACCGCTGCGCCTTATCCGGTAACTATCGTCTTGAGTCCAACCCGGTAAGACACGACTT
ATCGCCACTGGCAGCAGCCACTGGTAACAGGATTAGCAGAGCGAGGTATGTAGGCGGTGCTACAGAGTTC
TTGAAGTGGTGGCCTAACTACGGCTACACTAGAAGGACAGTATTTGGTATCTGCGCTCTGCTGAAGCCAG
TTACCTTCGGAAAAAGAGTTGGTAGCTCTTGATCCGGCAAACAAACCACCGCTGGTAGCGGTGGTTTTTT
TGTTTGCAAGCAGCAGATTACGCGCAGAAAAAAAGGATCTCAAGAAGATCCTTTGATCTTTTCTACGGGG
TCTGACGCTCAGTGGAACGAAAACTCACGTTAAGGGATTTTGGTCATGAACAATAAAACTGTCTGCTTAC
ATAAACAGTAATACAAGGGGTGTTATGAGCCATATTCAACGGGAAACGTCTTGCTCTAGGCCGCGATTAA
ATTCCAACATGGATGCTGATTTATATGGGTATAAATGGGCTCGCGATAATGTCGGGCAATCAGGTGCGAC
AATCTATCGATTGTATGGGAAGCCCGATGCGCCAGAGTTGTTTCTGAAACATGGCAAAGGTAGCGTTGCC
AATGATGTTACAGATGAGATGGTCAGACTAAACTGGCTGACGGAATTTATGCCTCTTCCGACCATCAAGC
ATTTTATCCGTACTCCTGATGATGCATGGTTACTCACCACTGCGATCCCCGGGAAAACAGCATTCCAGGT
ATTAGAAGAATATCCTGATTCAGGTGAAAATATTGTTGATGCGCTGGCAGTGTTCCTGCGCCGGTTGCAT
TCGATTCCTGTTTGTAATTGTCCTTTTAACAGCGATCGCGTATTTCGTCTCGCTCAGGCGCAATCACGAA
TGAATAACGGTTTGGTTGATGCGAGTGATTTTGATGACGAGCGTAATGGCTGGCCTGTTGAACAAGTCTG
GAAAGAAATGCATAAACTTTTGCCATTCTCACCGGATTCAGTCGTCACTCATGGTGATTTCTCACTTGAT
AACCTTATTTTTGACGAGGGGAAATTAATAGGTTGTATTGATGTTGGACGAGTCGGAATCGCAGACCGAT
ACCAGGATCTTGCCATCCTATGGAACTGCCTCGGTGAGTTTTCTCCTTCATTACAGAAACGGCTTTTTCA
AAAATATGGTATTGATAATCCTGATATGAATAAATTGCAGTTTCATTTGATGCTCGATGAGTTTTTCTAA
GAATTAATTCATGAGCGGATACATATTTGAATGTATTTAGAAAAATAAACAAATAGGGGTTCCGCGCACA
TTTCCCCGAAAAGTGCCACCTAAATTGTAAGCGTTAATATTTTGTTAAAATTCGCGTTAAATTTTTGTTA
AATCAGCTCATTTTTTAACCAATAGGCCGAAATCGGCAAAATCCCTTATAAATCAAAAGAATAGACCGAG
ATAGGGT
[37 nt withheld, positions 5538-5574]
AAAGAACGTGGACTCCAACGTCAAAGG
[49 nt withheld, positions 5602-5650]
T
[91 nt withheld, positions 5652-5742]
G
[124 nt withheld, positions 5744-5867]
CCCATTCGCCA
