>Addgene plasmid #214344 | pET28a_Pro-IL-36β | depositor partial sequence | sequence record 418094 | insert
ATGGGCAGCAGCCATCATCATCATCATCACAGCAGCGGCCTGGTGCCGCGCGGCAGCCATATGGAAAACC
TGTATTTTCAGGGCGGATCCATGAACCCACAACGGGAGGCAGCACCCAAATCCTATGCTATTCGTGATTC
TCGACAGATGGTGTGGGTCCTGAGTGGAAATTCTTTAATAGCAGCTCCTCTTAGCCGCAGCATTAAGCCT
GTCACTCTTCATTTAATAGCCTGTAGAGACACAGAGTTCAGTGACAAGGAAAAGGGTAATATGGTTTACC
TGGGAATCAAGGGAAAAGATCTCTGTCTCTTCTGTGCAGAAATTCAGGGCAAGCCTACTTTGCAGCTTAA
GCTTCAGGGCTCCCAAGATAACATAGGGAAGGACACTTGCTGGAAACTAGTTGGTATTCACACATGCATA
AACCTGGATGTGAGAGAGAGCTGCTTCATGGGAACCCTTGACCAATGGGGAATAGGAGTGGGTAGAAAGA
AGTGGAAGAGTTCCTTTCAACATCACCATCTCAGGAAGAAGGACAAAGATTTCTCATCCATGCGGACCAA
CATAGGAATGCCAGGAAGGATGGAACAAAAACTCATCTCAGAAGAGGATCTGTAGGAATTC
